Addgene plasmid #48376: pFUSB4_AAGA
Depositing lab: Stephen Ekker. Depositing organization: Mayo Foundation for Medical Education and Research. Publication: High Efficiency In Vivo Genome Engineering with a Simplified 15-RVD GoldyTALEN Design. Ma AC, Lee HB, Clark KJ, Ekker SC. PLoS One. 2013 May 29;8(5):e65259. doi: 10.1371/journal.pone.0065259. Print 2013. PubMed 23734242.
Backbone
  Vector backbone: pFUS_B4
  Vector type: Mammalian Expression, TALEN
Growth in bacteria
  Bacterial resistance: Spectinomycin, 50 μg/mL
  Growth temperature: 37°C
  Growth strain: Top10
  Copy number: Unknown
Gene/Insert
  Gene/Insert name: RVD sequence: NI NI NN NI
  Species: Synthetic
  Cloning method: Unknown
  Sequencing primers: 5′ ttgatgcctggcagttccct; 3′ cgaaccgaacaggcttatgt
Terms and licenses: Academic/Nonprofit Terms; Industry Terms: Not Available to Industry
Depositor comments: Plasmid was created using Golden Gate cloning.
How to cite: pFUSB4_AAGA was a gift from Stephen Ekker (Addgene plasmid # 48376 ; http://n2t.net/addgene:48376 ; RRID:Addgene_48376)
