[The description below was written by a language model from this plasmid's Addgene catalogue record and pLannotate feature annotations shown in this document.]
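Description:
pFUSB4_AAGA is a small (about 2.9 kb) intermediate array plasmid for Golden Gate assembly of TALENs, built on the pFUS_B4 backbone. It carries a pre-assembled synthetic block of four TAL effector repeats with the RVD sequence NI NI NN NI. Under the standard RVD code (NI for A, NN for G) this block recognises the tetranucleotide AAGA, which gives the plasmid its name. The depositor notes that it was made by Golden Gate cloning. The catalogue lists the vector type as mammalian expression/TALEN, but the annotated features include no eukaryotic promoter, nuclease domain or polyadenylation signal. The plasmid is therefore best understood as a bacterial cloning intermediate, not as an expression construct in its own right.

The feature table identifies only backbone elements. These include a high-copy ColE1/pUC-type origin for propagation in E. coli and a complete aadA (SmR) gene conferring spectinomycin/streptomycin resistance, which matches the recorded spectinomycin selection. Upstream of aadA lie a class 1 integron Pc promoter fragment and a remnant of a gentamicin acetyltransferase gene, likely leftovers of the integron cassette from which the marker came. Short fragments of lacZα and lacI and the rrnB T1 and T2 terminators are also present. The residual lacZα is consistent with a blue/white screening cassette that the repeat array replaced. The repeat array itself was not annotated by the automated tool and presumably occupies the unannotated region near the start of the sequence.

The associated publication describes a simplified 15-RVD GoldyTALEN design for in vivo genome engineering. This suggests the plasmid belongs to a library of ready-made four-repeat modules that are combined with other arrays in a final Golden Gate step, speeding up the construction of full-length TALENs in a destination vector.
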