Features (pLannotate 1.2.2; 8 found; start..end, strand, type, name):
      3..39      -  CDS            lacZα (fragment): LacZα fragment of β-galactosidase; lacZ fragment
    596..619     +  promoter       Pc promoter (fragment): intI1 (promoter lies within the coding sequence); class 1 integron promoter
    795..851     +  CDS            GmR (fragment): gentamycin acetyltransferase; aacC1; confers resistance to gentamycin
    858..1649    +  CDS            SmR: aminoglycoside adenylyltransferase (Murphy, 1985); aadA; confers resistance to spectinomycin and streptomycin
   1742..2330    +  rep_origin     ori: high-copy-number ColE1/pMB1/pBR322/pUC origin of replication
   2513..2605    +  CDS            lacI (fragment): lac repressor; lacI; The lac repressor binds to the lac operator to inhibit transcription in E. coli. This inhibition can be relieved by adding lactose or isopropyl-β-D-thiogalactopyranoside (IPTG).
   2660..2687    -  terminator     rrnB T2 terminator: transcription terminator T2 from the E. coli rrnB gene
   2819..2862    +  terminator     rrnB T1 terminator: Escherichia coli rrnB; transcription terminator T1 from the E. coli rrnB gene
>Addgene plasmid #48376 | pFUSB4_AAGA | depositor full sequence | sequence record 70076 | Full Sequence
ATGTTTTCCCAGTCACGACGTTGTAAAACGACGGCCAGTCTTAAGCGTCTCATGGCCTGACCCCGGACCA
AGTGGTGGCCTATCGCCAGCAACATTGGCGGCAAGCAAGCGCTCGAAACGGTGCAGCGGCTGTTGCCGGT
GCTGTGCCAGGACCATGGCCTGACCCCGGACCAAGTGGTGGCTATCGCCAGCAACATTGGCGGCAAGCAA
GCGCTCGAAACGGTGCAGCGGCTGTTGCCGGTGCTGTGCCAGGACCATGGCCTGACCCCGGACCAAGTGG
TGGCTATCGCCAGCAACAATGGCGGCAAGCAAGCGCTCGAAACGGTGCAGCGGCTGTTGCCGGTGCTGTG
CCAGGACCATGGCCTGACCCCGGACCAAGTGGTGGCTATCGCCAGCAACATTGGCGGCAAGCAAGCGCTC
GAAACGGTGCAGCGGCTGTTGCCGGTGCTGTGCCAGGACCATGGCCTGACCCCGGACCAAGTGGTGGCTA
TCGAGACGTCTAGACCAGCCAGGACAGAAATGCCTCGACTTCGCTGCTACCCAAGGTTGCCGGGTGACGC
ACACCGTGGAAACGGATGAAGGCACGAACCCAGTGGACATAAGCCTGTTCGGTTCGTAAGCTGTAATGCA
AGTAGCGTATGCGCTCACGCAACTGGTCCAGAACCTTGACCGAACGCAGCGGTGGTAACGGCGCAGTGGC
GGTTTTCATGGCTTGTTATGACTGTTTTTTTGGGGTACAGTCTATGCCTCGGGCATCCAAGCAGCAAGCG
CGTTACGCCGTGGGTCGATGTTTGATGTTATGGAGCAGCAACGATGTTACGCAGCAGGGCAGTCGCCCTA
AAACAAAGTTAAACATTATGAGGGAAGCGGTGATCGCCGAAGTATCGACTCAACTATCAGAGGTAGTTGG
CGTCATCGAGCGCCATCTCGAACCGACGTTGCTGGCCGTACATTTGTACGGCTCCGCAGTGGATGGCGGC
CTGAAGCCACACAGTGATATTGATTTGCTGGTTACGGTGACCGTAAGGCTTGATGAAACAACGCGGCGAG
CTTTGATCAACGACCTTTTGGAAACTTCGGCTTCCCCTGGAGAGAGCGAGATTCTCCGCGCTGTAGAAGT
CACCATTGTTGTGCACGACGACATCATTCCGTGGCGTTATCCAGCTAAGCGCGAACTGCAATTTGGAGAA
TGGCAGCGCAATGACATTCTTGCAGGTATCTTCGAGCCAGCCACGATCGACATTGATCTGGCTATCTTGC
TGACAAAAGCAAGAGAACATAGCGTTGCCTTGGTAGGTCCAGCGGCGGAGGAACTCTTTGATCCGGTTCC
TGAACAGGATCTATTTGAGGCGCTAAATGAAACCTTAACGCTATGGAACTCGCCGCCCGACTGGGCTGGC
GATGAGCGAAATGTAGTGCTTACGTTGTCCCGCATTTGGTACAGCGCAGTAACCGGCAAAATCGCGCCGA
AGGATGTCGCTGCCGACTGGGCAATGGAGCGCCTGCCGGCCCAGTATCAGCCCGTCATACTTGAAGCTAG
ACAGGCTTATCTTGGACAAGAAGAAGATCGCTTGGCCTCGCGCGCAGATCAGTTGGAAGAATTTGTCCAC
TACGTGAAAGGCGAGATCACCAAGGTAGTCGGCAAATAACCCTCGAGCCACCCATGACCAAAATCCCTTA
ACGTGAGTTACGCGTCGTTCCACTGAGCGTCAGACCCCGTAGAAAAGATCAAAGGATCTTCTTGAGATCC
TTTTTTTCTGCGCGTAATCTGCTGCTTGCAAACAAAAAAACCACCGCTACCAGCGGTGGTTTGTTTGCCG
GATCAAGAGCTACCAACTCTTTTTCCGAAGGTAACTGGCTTCAGCAGAGCGCAGATACCAAATACTGTCC
TTCTAGTGTAGCCGTAGTTAGGCCACCACTTCAAGAACTCTGTAGCACCGCCTACATACCTCGCTCTGCT
AATCCTGTTACCAGTGGCTGCTGCCAGTGGCGATAAGTCGTGTCTTACCGGGTTGGACTCAAGACGATAG
TTACCGGATAAGGCGCAGCGGTCGGGCTGAACGGGGGGTTCGTGCACACAGCCCAGCTTGGAGCGAACGA
CCTACACCGAACTGAGATACCTACAGCGTGAGCATTGAGAAAGCGCCACGCTTCCCGAAGGGAGAAAGGC
GGACAGGTATCCGGTAAGCGGCAGGGTCGGAACAGGAGAGCGCACGAGGGAGCTTCCAGGGGGAAACGCC
TGGTATCTTTATAGTCCTGTCGGGTTTCGCCACCTCTGACTTGAGCGTCGATTTTTGTGATGCTCGTCAG
GGGGGCGGAGCCTATGGAAAAACGCCAGCAACGCGGCCTTTTTACGGTTCCTGGCCTTTTGCTGGCCTTT
TGCTCACATGTTCTTTCCTGCGTTATCCCCTGATTCTGTGGATAACCGTATTACCGCCTTTGAGTGAGCT
GATACCGCTCGCCGCAGCCGAACGACCGAGCGCAGCGAGTCAGTGAGCGAGGAAGCGGAAGAGCGCCCAA
TACGCAAACCGCCTCTCCCCGCGCGTTGGCCGATTCATTAATGCAGCTGGCACGACAGGTTTCCCGACTG
GAAAGCGGGCAGTGAGCGCAACGCAATTAATACGCGTACCGCTAGCCAGGAAGAGTTTGTAGAAACGCAA
AAAGGCCATCCGTCAGGATGGCCTTCTGCTTAGTTTGATGCCTGGCAGTTTATGGCGGGCGTCCTGCCCG
CCACCCTCCGGGCCGTTGCTTCACAACGTTCAAATCCGCTCCCGGCGGATTTGTCCTACTCAGGAGAGCG
TTCACCGACAAACAACAGATAAAACGAAAGGCCCAGTCTTCCGACTGAGCCTTTCGTTTTATTTGATGCC
TGGCAGTTCCCTACTCTCGCGTTAACGCTAGCATGG
