>Addgene plasmid #48376 | pFUSB4_AAGA | addgene partial sequence | sequence record 72861 | pCR8_F1 5'-ttgatgcctggcagttccct-3'
TTGTAAAACGACGGCCAGTCTTAAGCGTCTCATGGCCTGACCCCGGACCAAGTGGTGGCTATCGCCAGCA
ACATTGGCGGCAAGCAAGCGCTCGAAACGGTGCAGCGGCTGTTGCCGGTGCTGTGCCAGGACCATGGCCT
GACCCCGGACCAAGTGGTGGCTATCGCCAGCAACATTGGCGGCAAGCAAGCGCTCGAAACGGTGCAGCGG
CTGTTGCCGGTGCTGTGCCAGGACCATGGCCTGACCCCGGACCAAGTGGTGGCTATCGCCAGCAACAATG
GCGGCAAGCAAGCGCTCGAAACGGTGCAGCGGCTGTTGCCGGTGCTGTGCCAGGACCATGGCCTGACCCC
GGACCAAGTGGTGGCTATCGCCAGCAACATTGGCGGCAAGCAAGCGCTCGAAACGGTGCAGCGGCTGTTG
CCGGTGCTGTGCCAGGACCATGGCCTGACCCCGGACCAAGTGGTGGCTATCGAGACGTCTAGACCAGCCA
GGACAGAAATGCCTCGACTTCGCTGCTACCCAAGGTTGCCGGGTGACGCACACCGTGGAAACGGATGAAG
GCACGAACCCAGTGGACATAAGCCTGTTCGGTTCGTAAGCTGTAATGCAAGTAGCGTATGCGCTCACGCA
ACTGGTCCAGAACCTTGACCGAACGCAGCGGTGGTAACGGCGCAGTGGCGGTTTTCATGGCTTGTTATGA
CTGTTTTTTTGGGGTACAGTCTATGCCTCGGGCATCCAAGCAGCAAGCGCGTTACGCCGTGGGTCGATGT
TTGATGTTATGGAGCAGCAACGATGTTACGCAGCAGGGCAGTCGCCCTAAAACAAAGTTAAACATTATGA
GGGAAGCGGTGATCGCCGAAGTATCGACTCAACTATCAGAGGTAGTTGGCGTCATCGAGCGCCATCTCGA
ACCGACGTTGCTGGCCGTACATTTGTACGGCTCC
