>Addgene plasmid #48376 | pFUSB4_AAGA | addgene partial sequence | sequence record 77718 | pCR8_F1 5'-ttgatgcctggcagttccct-3'
GGCCTGACCCCGGACCAAGTGGTGGCTATCGCCAGCAACATTGGCGGCAAGCAAGCGCTCGAAACGGTGC
AGCGGCTGTTGCCGGTGCTGTGCCAGGACCATGGCCTGACCCCGGACCAAGTGGTGGCTATCGCCAGCAA
CATTGGCGGCAAGCAAGCGCTCGAAACGGTGCAGCGGCTGTTGCCGGTGCTGTGCCAGGACCATGGCCTG
ACCCCGGACCAAGTGGTGGCTATCGCCAGCAACAATGGCGGCAAGCAAGCGCTCGAAACGGTGCAGCGGC
TGTTGCCGGTGCTGTGCCAGGACCATGGCCTGACCCCGGACCAAGTGGTGGCTATCGCCAGCAACATTGG
CGGCAAGCAAGCGCTCGAAACGGTGCAGCGGCTGTTGCCGGTGCTGTGCCAGGACCATGGCCTGACCCCG
GACCAAGTGGTGGCTATCGAGACGTCTAGACCAGCCAGGACAGAAATGCCTCGACTTCGCTGCTACCCAA
GGTTGCCGGGTGACGCACACCGTGGAAACGGATGAAGGCACGAACCCAGTGGACATAAGCCTGTTCGGTT
CGTAAGCTGTAATGCAAGTAGCGTATGCGCTCACGCAACTGGTCCAGAACCTTGACCGAACGCAGCGGTG
GTAACGGCGCAGTGGCGGTTTTCATGGCTTGTTATGACTGTTTTTTTGGGGTACAGTCTATGCCTCGGGC
ATCCAAGCAGCAAGCGCGTTACGCCGTGGGTCGATGTTTGATGTTATGGAGCAGCAACGATGTTACGCAG
CAGGGCAGTCGCCCTAAAACAAAGTTAAACATTATGAGGGAAGCGGTGATCGCCGA
